>Addgene plasmid #100555 | EMX1_sgRNA | addgene full sequence | sequence record 193874 | Addgene NGS Result
AAAATCGACGCTCAAGTCAGAGGTGGCGAAACCCGACAGGACTATAAAGATACCAGGCGTTTCCCCCTGG
AAGCTCCCTCGTGCGCTCTCCTGTTCCGACCCTGCCGCTTACCGGATACCTGTCCGCCTTTCTCCCTTCG
GGAAGCGTGGCGCTTTCTCATAGCTCACGCTGTAGGTATCTCAGTTCGGTGTAGGTCGTTCGCTCCAAGC
TGGGCTGTGTGCACGAACCCCCCGTTCAGCCCGACCGCTGCGCCTTATCCGGTAACTATCGTCTTGAGTC
CAACCCGGTAAGACACGACTTATCGCCACTGGCAGCAGCCACTGGTAACAGGATTAGCAGAGCGAGGTAT
GTAGGCGGTGCTACAGAGTTCTTGAAGTGGTGGCCTAACTACGGCTACACTAGAAGAACAGTATTTGGTA
TCTGCGCTCTGCTGAAGCCAGTTACCTTCGGAAAAAGAGTTGGTAGCTCTTGATCCGGCAAACAAACCAC
CGCTGGTAGCGGTGGTTTTTTTGTTTGCAAGCAGCAGATTACGCGCAGAAAAAAAGGATCTCAAGAAGAT
CCTTTGATCTTTTCTACGGGGTCTGACGCTCAGTGGAACGAAAACTCACGTTAAGGGATTTTGGTCATGA
GATTATCAAAAAGGATCTTCACCTAGATCCTTTTAAATTAAAAATGAAGTTTTAGCACGTGTCAGTCCTG
CTCCTCGGCCACGAAGTGCACGCAGTTGCCGGCCGGGTCGCGCAGGGCGAACTCCCGCCCCCACGGCTGC
TCGCCGATCTCGGTCATGGCCGGCCCGGAGGCGTCCCGGAAGTTCGTGGACACGACCTCCGACCACTCGG
CGTACAGCTCGTCCAGGCCGCGCACCCACACCCAGGCCAGGGTGTTGTCCGGCACCACCTGGTCCTGGAC
CGCGCTGATGAACAGGGTCACGTCGTCCCGGACCACACCGGCGAAGTCGTCCTCCACGAAGTCCCGGGAG
AACCCGAGCCGGTCGGTCCAGAACTCGACCGCTCCGGCGACGTCGCGCGCGGTGAGCACCGGAACGGCAC
TGGTCAACTTGGCCATGGTGGCCCTCCTCACGTGCTATTATTGAAGCATTTATCAGGGTTATTGTCTCAT
GAGCGGATACATATTTGAATGTATTTAGAAAAATAAACAAATAGGGGTTCCGCGCACATTTCCCCGAAAA
GTGCCACCTGATGCGGTGTGAAATACCGCACAGATGCGTAAGGAGAAAATACCGCATCAGGAAATTGTAA
GCGTTAATAATTCAGAAGAACTCGTCAAGAAGGCGATAGAAGGCGATGCGCTGCGAATCGGGAGCGGCGA
TACCGTAAAGCACGAGGAAGCGGTCAGCCCATTCGCCGCCAAGCTCTTCAGCAATATCACGGGTAGCCAA
CGCTATGTCCTGATAGCGGTCCGCCACACCCAGCCGGCCACAGTCGATGAATCCAGAAAAGCGGCCATTT
TCCACCATGATATTCGGCAAGCAGGCATCGCCATGGGTCACGACGAGATCCTCGCCGTCGGGCATGCTCG
CCTTGAGCCTGGCGAACAGTTCGGCTGGCGCGAGCCCCTGATGCTCTTCGTCCAGATCATCCTGATCGAC
AAGACCGGCTTCCATCCGAGTACGTGCTCGCTCGATGCGATGTTTCGCTTGGTGGTCGAATGGGCAGGTA
GCCGGATCAAGCGTATGCAGCCGCCGCATTGCATCAGCCATGATGGATACTTTCTCGGCAGGAGCAAGGT
GAGATGACAGGAGATCCTGCCCCGGCACTTCGCCCAATAGCAGCCAGTCCCTTCCCGCTTCAGTGACAAC
GTCGAGCACAGCTGCGCAAGGAACGCCCGTCGTGGCCAGCCACGATAGCCGCGCTGCCTCGTCTTGCAGT
TCATTCAGGGCACCGGACAGGTCGGTCTTGACAAAAAGAACCGGGCGCCCCTGCGCTGACAGCCGGAACA
CGGCGGCATCAGAGCAGCCGATTGTCTGTTGTGCCCAGTCATAGCCGAATAGCCTCTCCACCCAAGCGGC
CGGAGAACCTGCGTGCAATCCATCTTGTTCAATCATGCGAAACGATCCTCATCCTGTCTCTTGATCAGAG
CTTGATCCCCTGCGCCATCAGATCCTTGGCGGCAAGAAAGCCATCCAGTTTACTTTGCAGGGCTTCCCAA
CCTTACCAGAGGGCGCCCCAGCTGGCAATTCCGGTTCGCTTGCTGTCCATAAAACCGCCCAGTCTAGCTA
TCGCCATGTAAGCCCACTGCAAGCTACCTGCTTTCTCTTTGCGCTTGCGTTTTCCCTTGTCCAGATAGCC
CAGTAGCTGACATTCATCCGGGGTCAGCACCGTTTCTGCGGACTGGCTTTCTACGTGAAAAGGATCTAGG
TGAAGATCCTTTTTGATAATCTCATGCCTGACATTTATATTCCCCAGAACATCAGGTTAATGGCGTTTTT
GATGTCATTTTCGCGGTGGCTGAGATCAGCCACTTCTTCCCCGATAACGGAGACCGGCACACTGGCCATA
TCGGTGGTCATCATGCGCCAGCTTTCATCCCCGATATGCACCACCGGGTAAAGTTCACGGGAGACTTTAT
CTGACAGCAGACGTGCACTGGCCAGGGGGATCACCATCCGTCGCCCCGGCGTGTCAATAATATCACTCTG
TACATCCACAAACAGACGATAACGGCTCTCTCTTTTATAGGTGTAAACCTTAAACTGCCGTACGTATAGG
CTGCGCAACTGTTGGGAAGGGCGATCGGTGCGGGCCTCTTCGCTATTACGCCAGCTGGCGAAAGGGGGAT
GTGCTGCAAGGCGATTAAGTTGGGTAACGCCAGGGTTTTCCCAGTCACGACGTTGTAAAACGACGGCCAG
TGAATTGTAATACGACTCACTATAGGGCGAATTGGGCCCTCTAGATGCATGCTCGAGCGGCCGCCAGTGT
GATGGATATCTGCAGAATTCGCCCTTTGTACAAAAAAGCAGGCTTTAAAGGAACCAATTCAGTCGACTGG
ATCCGGTACCAAGGTCGGGCAGGAAGAGGGCCTATTTCCCATGATTCCTTCATATTTGCATATACGATAC
AAGGCTGTTAGAGAGATAATTAGAATTAATTTGACTGTAAACACAAAGATATTAGTACAAAATACGTGAC
GTAGAAAGTAATAATTTCTTGGGTAGTTTGCAGTTTTAAAATTATGTTTTAAAATGGACTATCATATGCT
TACCGTAACTTGAAAGTATTTCGATTTCTTGGCTTTATATATCTTGTGGAAAGGACGAAACACCGAGTCC
GAGCAGAAGAAGAAGTTTTAGAGCTAGAAATAGCAAGTTAAAATAAGGCTAGTCCGTTATCAACTTGAAA
AAGTGGCACCGAGTCGGTGCTTTTTTTCTAGACCCAGCTTTCTTGTACAAAGTTGGCATTAAAGGGCGAA
TTCCAGCACACTGGCGGCCGTTACTAGTGGATCCGAGCTCGGTACCAAGCTTGATGCATAGCTTGAGTAT
TCTATAGTGTCACCTAAATAGCTTGGCGTAATCATGGTCATAGCTGTTTCCTGTGTGAAATTGTTATCCG
CTCACAATTCCACACAACATACGAGCCGGAAGCATAAAGTGTAAAGCCTGGGGTGCCTAATGAGTGAGCT
AACTCACATTAATTGCGTTGCGCTCACTGCCCGCTTTCCAGTCGGGAAACCTGTCGTGCCAGCTGCATTA
ATGAATCGGCCAACGCGCGGGGAGAGGCGGTTTGCGTATTGGGCGCTCTTCCGCTTCCTCGCTCACTGAC
TCGCTGCGCTCGGTCGTTCGGCTGCGGCGAGCGGTATCAGCTCACTCAAAGGCGGTAATACGGTTATCCA
CAGAATCAGGGGATAACGCAGGAAAGAACATGTGAGCAAAAGGCCAGCAAAAGGCCAGGAACCGTAAAAA
GGCCGCGTTGCTGGCGTTTTTCCATAGGCTCCGCCCCCCTGACGAGCATCACA
Features (pLannotate 1.2.2; 18 found; start..end, strand, type, name):
    692..1066    -  CDS            BleoR: antibiotic-binding protein; Sh ble from Streptoalloteichus hindustanus; confers resistance to bleomycin, phleomycin, and Zeocin™
   1086..1174    -  promoter       AmpR promoter (fragment): bla
   1201..1251    +  misc_feature   bom (fragment): basis of mobility region from pBR322
   1272..2066    -  CDS            NeoR/KanR: aminoglycoside phosphotransferase from Tn5; aph(3')-II (or nptII); confers resistance to neomycin, kanamycin, and G418 (Geneticin®)
   2098..2367    -  CDS            tnpA (fragment): TN5P_ECOLX - Also known as tnp. Experimental evidence at protein level: Swiss-Prot protein existence level 1. Mediates transposition of transposon Tn5 by a 'cut and paste' mechanism. First, the monomeric transposase binds the 19 bp inverted DNA repeats flanking the transposon. Then, dimerization of the DNA- bound transposase creates a synaptic DNA complex. After nicking of the first DNA strand, excision of the transposon proceeds through a series of intermediates. The transposase then mediates the insertion of the transposon at a new site by strand transfer. The activity of the wild- type tran
   2415..2718    -  CDS            ccdB (fragment): CcdB, a bacterial toxin that poisons DNA gyrase; ccdB; Plasmids containing the ccdB gene cannot be propagated in standard E. coli strains.
   2728..2875    -  CDS            lacZα (fragment): LacZα fragment of β-galactosidase; lacZ fragment
   2878..2896    +  promoter       T7 promoter: promoter for bacteriophage T7 RNA polymerase
   2965..2984    +  protein_bind   attB1 (fragment): mutant version of attB; recombination site for the Gateway® BP reaction BP Clonase™
   3036..3276    +  promoter       U6 promoter: RNA polymerase III promoter for human U6 snRNA
   3305..3380    +  misc_RNA       gRNA scaffold: guide RNA scaffold for the Streptococcus pyogenes CRISPR/Cas9 system
   3392..3413    -  protein_bind   attB2 (fragment): mutant version of attB; recombination site for the Gateway® BP reaction BP Clonase™
   3501..3519    -  promoter       SP6 promoter: promoter for bacteriophage SP6 RNA polymerase
   3561..3577    -  protein_bind   lac operator: The lac repressor binds to the lac operator to inhibit transcription in E. coli. This inhibition can be relieved by adding lactose or isopropyl-β-D-thiogalactopyranoside (IPTG). lac repressor encoded by lacI
   3585..3615    -  promoter       lac promoter: promoter for the E. coli lac operon
   3630..3651    -  protein_bind   CAP binding site: CAP binding activates transcription in the presence of cAMP. E. coli catabolite activator protein
   3664..3756    -  CDS            lacI (fragment): lac repressor; lacI; The lac repressor binds to the lac operator to inhibit transcription in E. coli. This inhibition can be relieved by adding lactose or isopropyl-β-D-thiogalactopyranoside (IPTG).
   3939..554     -  rep_origin     ori (across the origin): high-copy-number ColE1/pMB1/pBR322/pUC origin of replication
