[The description below was written by a language model from this plasmid's Addgene catalogue record and pLannotate feature annotations shown in this document.]
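Description:
EMX1_sgRNA is a small (about 4 kb) guide RNA expression plasmid built on the gRNA_cloning_vector backbone, into which a 20-nucleotide spacer directed against the EMX1 locus was inserted by Gibson assembly. It is propagated in standard E. coli using a high-copy ColE1/pUC-type origin and is selected with kanamycin through the Tn5-derived NeoR/KanR aminoglycoside phosphotransferase gene. The annotation also picks up a BleoR (Sh ble) coding sequence, although the catalogue entry lists only kanamycin as the selection.

The functional payload is a compact RNA polymerase III cassette. A human U6 promoter drives transcription of the EMX1 spacer, which sits in the short gap between the promoter and the Streptococcus pyogenes Cas9 gRNA scaffold, yielding a complete single guide RNA. The cassette is bracketed by partial attB1 and attB2 sequences and sits in a cloning region flanked by T7 and SP6 promoters. Around it lie lac promoter/operator elements and fragments of lacZα, ccdB, lacI and the Tn5 transposase. These appear to be remnants of the parental cloning vector rather than working parts, and the ccdB fragment evidently does not prevent growth in ordinary strains.

The plasmid carries no Cas9 gene, so the nuclease must be supplied from a separate construct. The U6 promoter implies use by transfection into mammalian cells, although the record does not name a host species for the target. It was deposited in connection with work on rapidly inducible Cas9 and digital-PCR measurement of double-strand breaks to follow editing kinetics, where it supplies the guide for the EMX1 target site.
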