Addgene plasmid #100555: EMX1_sgRNA
Purpose: Expresses EMX1 sgRNA. Target sequence: GAGTCCGAGCAGAAGAAGAA
Depositing lab: Dustin Maly. Depositing organization: University of Washington. Publication: Rapidly inducible Cas9 and DSB-ddPCR to probe editing kinetics. Rose JC, Stephany JJ, Valente WJ, Trevillian BM, Dang HV, Bielas JH, Maly DJ, Fowler DM. Nat Methods. 2017 Jul 24. doi: 10.1038/nmeth.4368. PubMed 28737741.
Backbone
  Vector backbone: gRNA_cloning_vector (#41824)
Growth in bacteria
  Bacterial resistance: Kanamycin, 50 μg/mL
  Growth temperature: 37°C
  Growth strain: DH5alpha
  Copy number: Unknown
Gene/Insert
  Gene/Insert name: EMX1 sgRNA
  gRNA/shRNA sequence: GAGTCCGAGCAGAAGAAGAA
  Promoter: U6
  Cloning method: Gibson Cloning
  Sequencing primers: 5′ M13F; 3′ M13R
Terms and licenses: Academic/Nonprofit Terms; Industry Terms: Not Available to Industry
How to cite: EMX1_sgRNA was a gift from Dustin Maly (Addgene plasmid # 100555 ; http://n2t.net/addgene:100555 ; RRID:Addgene_100555)
